Addgene plasmid #58167: mPAGFP-mRuby2-FRET-10
Purpose: (Empty Backbone) Localization: Cytosolic FRET, Excitation: , Emission
Depositing lab: Michael Davidson. Depositing organization: Florida State University, Tallahassee.
Backbone
  Vector backbone: Unknown
  Vector type: Mammalian Expression
  Selectable markers: Neomycin (select with G418)
  Tag / fusion protein: mPAGFP (C terminal on insert); mRuby2 (N terminal on insert)
Growth in bacteria
  Bacterial resistance: Kanamycin, 50 μg/mL
  Growth temperature: 37°C
  Growth strain: DH5alpha
  Copy number: High Copy
Gene/Insert
  Gene/Insert name: None
  Tag / fusion protein: mPAGFP (C terminal on insert); mRuby2 (N terminal on insert)
Terms and licenses: Academic/Nonprofit Terms; Industry Terms
Depositor comments: FRET Indicator - Live and Fixed Cells.
How to cite: mPAGFP-mRuby2-FRET-10 was a gift from Michael Davidson (Addgene plasmid # 58167 ; http://n2t.net/addgene:58167 ; RRID:Addgene_58167)
