[The description below was written by a language model from this plasmid's Addgene catalogue record and pLannotate feature annotations shown in this document.]
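Description:
mPAGFP-mRuby2-FRET-10 is a 5,396-nt mammalian expression plasmid encoding a tandem fusion of two fluorescent proteins for use as a cytosolic FRET indicator. The catalogue lists the backbone as unknown and records no separate gene insert. The fluorescent proteins themselves are the payload. In the annotated sequence, the human cytomegalovirus immediate early enhancer and promoter drive an mRuby2 coding sequence, a constitutively red fluorescent protein derived from Entacmaea quadricolor. After a gap of about thirty nucleotides comes mPA-GFP, a monomeric Aequorea victoria derivative generally known as a photoactivatable GFP. That gap is consistent with a roughly ten-residue linker, which the "10" in the name may refer to, although the record does not say so. An SV40 polyadenylation signal terminates the transcript, and the short large T antigen fragment annotated just before it is probably part of the same SV40-derived 3' region rather than a functional element.

The plasmid is propagated in bacteria from a high-copy ColE1/pUC-type origin, and an f1 origin is also present. A single Tn5 aminoglycoside phosphotransferase gene (NeoR/KanR) sits behind both a bacterial bla promoter and the SV40 enhancer/early promoter and is followed by the HSV TK polyadenylation signal. It therefore gives kanamycin resistance in E. coli and G418 selection in mammalian cells. The small ble and bGH poly(A) fragments appear to be incidental annotation matches.

The depositor describes the construct as a FRET indicator for live and fixed cells. A fixed-linker fusion of this kind typically serves as a reference or control for energy transfer between the two fluorophores. Excitation and emission values are left blank in the record.
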