Features (pLannotate 1.2.2; 14 found; start..end, strand, type, name):
     68..371     +  enhancer       CMV enhancer: human cytomegalovirus immediate early enhancer
    372..575     +  promoter       CMV promoter: human cytomegalovirus (CMV) immediate early promoter
    608..1318    +  CDS            mRuby2: mRuby2 is a basic (constitutively fluorescent) red fluorescent protein published in 2012, derived from Entacmaea quadricolor. It has moderate acid sensitivity.
   1349..2065    +  CDS            mPA-GFP: mPA-GFP is a fluorescent protein published in 2002, derived from Aequorea victoria. It is reported to be a monomer.
   2085..2168    +  CDS            large T antigen (fragment): large T antigen from SV40 (simian virus 40)
   2191..2312    +  polyA_signal   SV40 poly(A) signal: SV40 polyadenylation signal
   2346..2774    -  rep_origin     f1 ori (sequence partly withheld): f1 bacteriophage origin of replication; arrow indicates direction of (+) strand synthesis
   2801..2905    +  promoter       AmpR promoter: bla
   2907..3264    +  promoter       SV40 promoter: SV40 enhancer and early promoter
   3299..4093    +  CDS            NeoR/KanR: aminoglycoside phosphotransferase from Tn5; aph(3')-II (or nptII); confers resistance to neomycin, kanamycin, and G418 (Geneticin®)
   4114..4266    +  CDS            ble (fragment): BLE_KLEPN - Experimental evidence at protein level: Swiss-Prot protein existence level 1. Binding protein with a strong affinity to the bleomycin family of antibiotics. Binds to CL990; an antimitotic-antibiotic compound. From Klebsiella pneumoniae.
   4325..4372    +  polyA_signal   HSV TK poly(A) signal: herpes simplex virus thymidine kinase polyadenylation signal (Cole and Stacy, 1985)
   4463..4479    -  polyA_signal   bGH poly(A) signal (fragment): bovine growth hormone polyadenylation signal
   4701..5289    +  rep_origin     ori: high-copy-number ColE1/pMB1/pBR322/pUC origin of replication
>Addgene plasmid #58167 | mPAGFP-mRuby2-FRET-10 | addgene full sequence | sequence record 127369 | Addgene assembled sequence
CATGCATTAGTTATTAATAGTAATCAATTACGGGGTCATTAGTTCATAGCCCATATATGGAGTTCCGCGT
TACATAACTTACGGTAAATGGCCCGCCTGGCTGACCGCCCAACGACCCCCGCCCATTGACGTCAATAATG
ACGTATGTTCCCATAGTAACGCCAATAGGGACTTTCCATTGACGTCAATGGGTGGAGTATTTACGGTAAA
CTGCCCACTTGGCAGTACATCAAGTGTATCATATGCCAAGTACGCCCCCTATTGACGTCAATGACGGTAA
ATGGCCCGCCTGGCATTATGCCCAGTACATGACCTTATGGGACTTTCCTACTTGGCAGTACATCTACGTA
TTAGTCATCGCTATTACCATGGTGATGCGGTTTTGGCAGTACATCAATGGGCGTGGATAGCGGTTTGACT
CACGGGGATTTCCAAGTCTCCACCCCATTGACGTCAATGGGAGTTTGTTTTGGCACCAAAATCAACGGGA
CTTTCCAAAATGTCGTAACAACTCCGCCCCATTGACGCAAATGGGCGGTAGGCGTGTACGGTGGGAGGTC
TATATAAGCAGAGCTGGTTTAGTGAACCGTCAGATCCGCTAGCCACCATGGTGTCTAAGGGCGAAGAGCT
GATCAAGGAAAATATGCGTATGAAGGTGGTCATGGAAGGTTCGGTCAACGGCCACCAATTCAAATGCACA
GGTGAAGGAGAAGGCAATCCGTACATGGGAACTCAAACCATGAGGATCAAAGTCATCGAGGGAGGACCCC
TGCCATTTGCCTTTGACATTCTTGCCACGTCGTTCATGTATGGCAGCCGTACTTTTATCAAGTACCCGAA
AGGCATTCCTGATTTCTTTAAACAGTCCTTTCCTGAGGGTTTTACTTGGGAAAGAGTTACGAGATACGAA
GATGGTGGAGTCGTCACCGTCATGCAGGACACCAGCCTTGAGGATGGCTGTCTCGTTTACCACGTCCAAG
TCAGAGGGGTAAACTTTCCCTCCAATGGTCCCGTGATGCAGAAGAAGACCAAGGGTTGGGAGCCTAATAC
AGAGATGATGTATCCAGCAGATGGTGGTCTGAGGGGATACACTCATATGGCACTGAAAGTTGATGGTGGT
GGCCATCTGTCTTGCTCTTTCGTAACAACTTACAGGTCAAAAAAGACCGTCGGGAACATCAAGATGCCCG
GTATCCATGCCGTTGATCACCGCCTGGAAAGGTTAGAGGAAAGTGACAATGAAATGTTCGTAGTACAACG
CGAACACGCAGTTGCCAAGTTCGCCGGGCTTGGTGGTGGGATGGACGAGCTGTACAAGTCCGGACTCAGA
TCCCCACCGGTCGCCACCATGGTGAGCAAGGGCGAGGAGCTGTTCACCGGGGTGGTGCCCATCCTGGTCG
AGCTGGACGGCGACGTAAACGGCCACAAGTTCAGCGTGTCCGGCGAGGGCGAGGGCGATGCCACCTACGG
CAAGCTGACCCTGAAGTTCATCTGCACCACCGGCAAGCTGCCCGTGCCCTGGCCCACCCTCGTGACCACC
TTCAGCTACGGCGTGCAGTGCTTCAGCCGCTACCCCGACCACATGAAGCAGCACGACTTCTTCAAGTCCG
CCATGCCCGAAGGCTACGTCCAGGAGCGCACCATCTTCTTCAAGGACGACGGCAACTACAAGACCCGCGC
CGAGGTGAAGTTCGAGGGCGACACCCTGGTGAACCGCATCGAGCTGAAGGGCATCGACTTCAAGGAGGAC
GGCAACATCCTGGGGCACAAGCTGGAGTACAACTACAACAGCCACAACGTCTATATCATGGCCGACAAGC
AGAAGAACGGCATCAAGGCCAACTTCAAGATCCGCCACAACATCGAGGACGGCAGCGTGCAGCTCGCCGA
CCACTACCAGCAGAACACCCCCATCGGCGACGGCCCCGTGCTGCTGCCCGACAACCACTACCTGAGCCAC
CAGTCCAAGCTGAGCAAAGACCCCAACGAGAAGCGCGATCACATGGTCCTGCTGGAGTTCGTGACCGCCG
CCGGGATCACTCTCGGCATGGACGAGCTGTACAAGTAAAGCGGCCGCGACTCTAGATCATAATCAGCCAT
ACCACATTTGTAGAGGTTTTACTTGCTTTAAAAAACCTCCCACACCTCCCCCTGAACCTGAAACATAAAA
TGAATGCAATTGTTGTTGTTAACTTGTTTATTGCAGCTTATAATGGTTACAAATAAAGCAATAGCATCAC
AAATTTCACAAATAAAGCATTTTTTTCACTGCATTCTAGTTGTGGTTTGTCCAAACTCATCAATGTATCT
TAAGGCGTAAATTGTAAGCGTTAATATTTTGTTAAAATTCGCGTTAAATTTTTGTTAAATCAGCTCATTT
TTTAACCAATAGGCCGAAATCGGCAAAATCCCTTATAAATCAAAAGAATAGACCGAGATAGGGT
[37 nt withheld, positions 2445-2481]
AAAGAACGTGGACTCCAACGTCAAAGG
[49 nt withheld, positions 2509-2557]
T
[91 nt withheld, positions 2559-2649]
G
[124 nt withheld, positions 2651-2774]
CAGGTGGCACTTTTCGGGGAAATGTGCGCGGAACCCCTATTTGTTTATTTTTCTAAATACATTCAAATAT
GTATCCGCTCATGAGACAATAACCCTGATAAATGCTTCAATAATATTGAAAAAGGAAGAGTCCTGAGGCG
GAAAGAACCAGCTGTGGAATGTGTGTCAGTTAGGGTGTGGAAAGTCCCCAGGCTCCCCAGCAGGCAGAAG
TATGCAAAGCATGCATCTCAATTAGTCAGCAACCAGGTGTGGAAAGTCCCCAGGCTCCCCAGCAGGCAGA
AGTATGCAAAGCATGCATCTCAATTAGTCAGCAACCATAGTCCCGCCCCTAACTCCGCCCATCCCGCCCC
TAACTCCGCCCAGTTCCGCCCATTCTCCGCCCCATGGCTGACTAATTTTTTTTATTTATGCAGAGGCCGA
GGCCGCCTCGGCCTCTGAGCTATTCCAGAAGTAGTGAGGAGGCTTTTTTGGAGGCCTAGGCTTTTGCAAA
GATCGATCAAGAGACAGGATGAGGATCGTTTCGCATGATTGAACAAGATGGATTGCACGCAGGTTCTCCG
GCCGCTTGGGTGGAGAGGCTATTCGGCTATGACTGGGCACAACAGACAATCGGCTGCTCTGATGCCGCCG
TGTTCCGGCTGTCAGCGCAGGGGCGCCCGGTTCTTTTTGTCAAGACCGACCTGTCCGGTGCCCTGAATGA
ACTGCAAGACGAGGCAGCGCGGCTATCGTGGCTGGCCACGACGGGCGTTCCTTGCGCAGCTGTGCTCGAC
GTTGTCACTGAAGCGGGAAGGGACTGGCTGCTATTGGGCGAAGTGCCGGGGCAGGATCTCCTGTCATCTC
ACCTTGCTCCTGCCGAGAAAGTATCCATCATGGCTGATGCAATGCGGCGGCTGCATACGCTTGATCCGGC
TACCTGCCCATTCGACCACCAAGCGAAACATCGCATCGAGCGAGCACGTACTCGGATGGAAGCCGGTCTT
GTCGATCAGGATGATCTGGACGAAGAGCATCAGGGGCTCGCGCCAGCCGAACTGTTCGCCAGGCTCAAGG
CGAGCATGCCCGACGGCGAGGATCTCGTCGTGACCCATGGCGATGCCTGCTTGCCGAATATCATGGTGGA
AAATGGCCGCTTTTCTGGATTCATCGACTGTGGCCGGCTGGGTGTGGCGGACCGCTATCAGGACATAGCG
TTGGCTACCCGTGATATTGCTGAAGAGCTTGGCGGCGAATGGGCTGACCGCTTCCTCGTGCTTTACGGTA
TCGCCGCTCCCGATTCGCAGCGCATCGCCTTCTATCGCCTTCTTGACGAGTTCTTCTGAGCGGGACTCTG
GGGTTCGAAATGACCGACCAAGCGACGCCCAACCTGCCATCACGAGATTTCGATTCCACCGCCGCCTTCT
ATGAAAGGTTGGGCTTCGGAATCGTTTTCCGGGACGCCGGCTGGATGATCCTCCAGCGCGGGGATCTCAT
GCTGGAGTTCTTCGCCCACCCTAGGGGGAGGCTAACTGAAACACGGAAGGAGACAATACCGGAAGGAACC
CGCGCTATGACGGCAATAAAAAGACAGAATAAAACGCACGGTGTTGGGTCGTTTGTTCATAAACGCGGGG
TTCGGTCCCAGGGCTGGCACTCTGTCGATACCCCACCGAGACCCCATTGGGGCCAATACGCCCGCGTTTC
TTCCTTTTCCCCACCCCACCCCCCAAGTTCGGGTGAAGGCCCAGGGCTCGCAGCCAACGTCGGGGCGGCA
GGCCCTGCCATAGCCTCAGGTTACTCATATATACTTTAGATTGATTTAAAACTTCATTTTTAATTTAAAA
GGATCTAGGTGAAGATCCTTTTTGATAATCTCATGACCAAAATCCCTTAACGTGAGTTTTCGTTCCACTG
AGCGTCAGACCCCGTAGAAAAGATCAAAGGATCTTCTTGAGATCCTTTTTTTCTGCGCGTAATCTGCTGC
TTGCAAACAAAAAAACCACCGCTACCAGCGGTGGTTTGTTTGCCGGATCAAGAGCTACCAACTCTTTTTC
CGAAGGTAACTGGCTTCAGCAGAGCGCAGATACCAAATACTGTTCTTCTAGTGTAGCCGTAGTTAGGCCA
CCACTTCAAGAACTCTGTAGCACCGCCTACATACCTCGCTCTGCTAATCCTGTTACCAGTGGCTGCTGCC
AGTGGCGATAAGTCGTGTCTTACCGGGTTGGACTCAAGACGATAGTTACCGGATAAGGCGCAGCGGTCGG
GCTGAACGGGGGGTTCGTGCACACAGCCCAGCTTGGAGCGAACGACCTACACCGAACTGAGATACCTACA
GCGTGAGCTATGAGAAAGCGCCACGCTTCCCGAAGGGAGAAAGGCGGACAGGTATCCGGTAAGCGGCAGG
GTCGGAACAGGAGAGCGCACGAGGGAGCTTCCAGGGGGAAACGCCTGGTATCTTTATAGTCCTGTCGGGT
TTCGCCACCTCTGACTTGAGCGTCGATTTTTGTGATGCTCGTCAGGGGGGCGGAGCCTATGGAAAAACGC
CAGCAACGCGGCCTTTTTACGGTTCCTGGCCTTTTGCTGGCCTTTTGCTCACATGTTCTTTCCTGCGTTA
TCCCCTGATTCTGTGGATAACCGTATTACCGC
