>Addgene plasmid #58167 | mPAGFP-mRuby2-FRET-10 | depositor partial sequence | sequence record 89287 | insert sequence
ACCATTGTCTAGTGACGTCAGATCCGCTAGCCACCATGGTGTCTAAGGGCGAAGAGCTGATCAAGGAAAA
TATGCGTATGAAGGTGGTCATGGAAGGTTCGGTCAACGGCCACCAATTCAAATGCACAGGTGAAGGAGAA
GGCAATCCGTACATGGGAACTCAAACCATGAGGATCAAAGTCATCGAGGGAGGACCCCTGCCATTTGCCT
TTGACATTCTTGCCACGTCGTTCATGTATGGCAGCCGTACTTTTATCAAGTACCCGAAAGGCATTCCTGA
TTTCTTTAAACAGTCCTTTCCTGAGGGTTTTACTTGGGAAAGAGTTACGAGATACGAAGATGGTGGAGTC
GTCACCGTCATGCAGGACACCAGCCTTGAGGATGGCTGTCTCGTTTACCACGTCCAAGTCAGAGGGGTAA
ACTTTCCCTCCAATGGTCCCGTGATGCAGAAGAAGACCAAGGGTTGGGAGCCTAATACAGAGATGATGTA
TCCAGCAGATGGTGGTCTGAGGGGATACACTCATATGGCACTGAAAGTTGATGGTGGTGGCCATCTGTCT
TGCTCTTTCGTAACAACTTACAGGTCAAAAAAGACCGTCGGGAACATCAAGATGCCCGGTATCCATGCCG
TTGATCACCGCCTGGAAAGGTTAGAGGAAAGTGACAATGAAATGTTCGTAGTACAACGCGAACACGCAGT
TGCCAAGTTCGCCGGGCTTGGTGGTGGGATGGACGAGCTGTACAAGTCCGGACTCAGATCCCCACCGGTC
GCCACCATGGTGAGCAAGGGCGAGGAGCTGTTCACCGGGGTGGTGCCCATCCTGGTCGAGCTGGACGGCG
ACGTAAACGGCCACAAGTTCAGCGTGTCCGGCGAGGGCGAGGGCGATGCCACCTACGGCAAGCTGACCCT
GAAGTTCATCTGCACCACCGGCAAGCTGCCCGTGCCCTGGCCCACCCTCGTGACCACCTTCAGCTACGCG
TGCAGTGCTTCAGCCGCTACCCCGACCACATGAAGCAGCACGACTTCTTCAAGTCCGCCATGCCCGAGGC
TACGTCCAGGAGCGCACATCTTCTTCAGGACGACGGCACTACAGACCCGCGCCGAGGTGAAGTCGAGGGC
GACCCCTGTGACGCATCGAGCTGATCATCGACTCAGAAGACGCACATCTGGGGCCAGCCTGGATACAACT
ACACAGCCACACGTCTATCATGGCGACAGCTAAGACGCATCAGTCACCTCAGGATCGCTCTCAACATCCA
GGGACGTGCA
