>Addgene plasmid #58167 | mPAGFP-mRuby2-FRET-10 | depositor partial sequence | sequence record 89288 | insert sequence 2
GGTATCCCGCAGAAGGGCACACTTCCTGGAGTTCTTAAACAGTCTTTCTGAGGCTTACCTGCAAAGCTTA
CCGAGATACGAGATGTGATCGTCACGTCATGCAAGGAACACCCAGCCTGAGGGATTGCTGTCTCGTTTAC
CACGTCAAGTCAGAGGGGTAAACTTTCCTCCAATGGTCCGTGGATGCAGAGAGACCAAGGGTGGGAGCCT
AATACAGAAGATGATGTATCCAGCAGATGGTGGTCTGAGGGGATACACTCATATGGCACTGAAAGTTGAT
GGTGGTGGCCCATCTGTCTTGCTCTTTCGTAACAACTTACAGGTCAAAAAAGACCGTCGGGAACATCAAG
ATGCCCGGTATCCATGCCGTTGATCACCGCCTGGAAAGGTTAGAGGAAAGTGACAATGAAATGTTCGTAG
TACAACGCGAACACGCAGTTGCCAAGTTCGCCGGGCTTGGTGGTGGGATGGACGAGCTGTACAAGTCCGG
ACTCAGATCCCCACCGGTCGCCACCATGGTGAGCAAGGGCGAGGAGCTGTTCACCGGGGTGGTGCCCATC
CTGGTCGAGCTGGACGGCGACGTAAACGGCCACAAGTTCAGCGTGTCCGGCGAGGGCGAGGGCGATGCCA
CCTACGGCAAGCTGACCCTGAAGTTCATCTGCACCACCGGCAAGCTGCCCGTGCCCTGGCCCACCCTCGT
GACCACCTTCAGCTACGGCGTGCAGTGCTTCAGCCGCTACCCCGACCACATGAAGCAGCACGACTTCTTC
AAGTCCGCCATGCCCGAAGGCTACGTCCAGGAGCGCACCATCTTCTTCAAGGACGACGGCAACTACAAGA
CCCGCGCCGAGGTGAAGTTCGAGGGCGACACCCTGGTGAACCGCATCGAGCTGAAGGGCATCGACTTCAA
GGAGGACGGCAACATCCTGGGGCACAAGCTGGAGTACAACTACAACAGCCACAACGTCTATATCATGGCC
GACAAGCAGAAGAACGGCATCAAGGCCAACTTCAAGATCCGCCACAACATCGAGGACGGCAGCGTGCAGC
TCGCCGACCACTACCAGCAGAACACCCCCATCGGCGACGGCCCCGTGCTGCTGCCCGACAACCACTACCT
GAGCCACCAGTCCAAGCTGAGCAAAGACCCCAACGAGAAGCGCGATCACATGGTCCTGCTGGAGTTCGTG
ACCGCCGCCGGGATCACTCTCGGCATGGACGAGCTGTACAAGTAAAGCGGCCGCGACTCTAGATCATAAT
CAGCCATACCACATTGTAGAGTTTCCT
