>Addgene plasmid #58167 | mPAGFP-mRuby2-FRET-10 | addgene partial sequence | sequence record 127362 | CMV-F 5'-CGCAAATGGGCGGTAGGCGTG-3'
TATGCGTATGAAGGTGGTCATGGAAGGTTCGGTCAACGGCCACCAATTCAAATGCACAGGTGAAGGAGAA
GGCAATCCGTACATGGGAACTCAAACCATGAGGATCAAAGTCATCGAGGGAGGACCCCTGCCATTTGCCT
TTGACATTCTTGCCACGTCGTTCATGTATGGCAGCCGTACTTTTATCAAGTACCCGAAAGGCATTCCTGA
TTTCTTTAAACAGTCCTTTCCTGAGGGTTTTACTTGGGAAAGAGTTACGAGATACGAAGATGGTGGAGTC
GTCACCGTCATGCAGGACACCAGCCTTGAGGATGGCTGTCTCGTTTACCACGTCCAAGTCAGAGGGGTAA
ACTTTCCCTCCAATGGTCCCGTGATGCAGAAGAAGACCAAGGGTTGGGAGCCTAATACAGAGATGATGTA
TCCAGCAGATGGTGGTCTGAGGGGATACACTCATATGGCACTGAAAGTTGATGGTGGTGGCCATCTGTCT
TGCTCTTTCGTAACAACTTACAGGTCAAAAAAGACCGTCGGGAACATCAAGATGCCCGGTATCCATGCCG
TTGATCACCGCCTGGAAAGGTTAGAGGAAAGTGACAATGAAATGTTCGTAGTACAACGCGAACACGCAGT
TGCCAAGTTCGCCGGGCTTGGTGGTGGGATGGACGAGCTGTACAAGTCCGGACTCAGATCCCCACCGGTC
GCCACCATGGTGAGCAAGGGCGAGGAGCTGTTCACC
