>Addgene plasmid #58167 | mPAGFP-mRuby2-FRET-10 | addgene partial sequence | sequence record 127363 | SV40pA-R 5'-GAAATTTGTGATGCTATTGC-3'
AAGTTAACAACAACAATTGCATTCATTTTATGTTTCAGGTTCAGGGGGAGGTGTGGGAGGTTTTTTAAAG
CAAGTAAAACCTCTACAAATGTGGTATGGCTGATTATGATCTAGAGTCGCGGCCGCTTTACTTGTACAGC
TCGTCCATGCCGAGAGTGATCCCGGCGGCGGTCACGAACTCCAGCAGGACCATGTGATCGCGCTTCTCGT
TGGGGTCTTTGCTCAGCTTGGACTGGTGGCTCAGGTAGTGGTTGTCGGGCAGCAGCACGGGGCCGTCGCC
GATGGGGGTGTTCTGCTGGTAGTGGTCGGCGAGCTGCACGCTGCCGTCCTCGATGTTGTGGCGGATCTTG
AAGTTGGCCTTGATGCCGTTCTTCTGCTTGTCGGCCATGATATAGACGTTGTGGCTGTTGTAGTTGTACT
CCAGCTTGTGCCCCAGGATGTTGCCGTCCTCCTTGAAGTCGATGCCCTTCAGCTCGATGCGGTTCACCAG
GGTGTCGCCCTCGAACTTCACCTCGGCGCGGGTCTTGTAGTTGCCGTCGTCCTTGAAGAAGATGGTGCGC
TCCTGGACGTAGCCTTCGGGCATGGCGGACTTGAAGAAGTCGTGCTGCTTCATGTGGTCGGGGTAGCGGC
TGAAGCACTGCACGCCGTAGCTGAAGGTGGTCACGAGGGTGGGCCAGGGCACGGGCAGCTTGCCGGTGGT
GCAGATGAACTTCAGGGTCAGCTTGCCGTAGGTGGCATCGCCCTCGCCCTCGCCGGACACGCTGAACTTG
TGGCCGTTTACGTCGCCGTCCAGCTCGACC
